>Addgene plasmid #235542 | pTRIP-SFFV-tagBFP-2A-FLAG-coK8 | addgene full sequence | sequence record 471936 | Addgene NGS Result
ACATAATTGGACAAACTACCTACAGAGATTTAAAGCTCTAAGGTAAATATAAAATTTTTAAGTGTATAAT
GTGTTAAACTACTGATTCTAATTGTTTGTGTATTTTAGATTCCAACCTATGGAACTGATGAATGGGAGCA
GTGGTGGAATGCCTTTAATGAGGAAAACCTGTTTTGCTCAGAAGAAATGCCATCTAGTGATGATGAGGCT
ACTGCTGACTCTCAACATTCTACTCCTCCAAAAAAGAAGAGAAAGGTAGAAGACCCCAAGGACTTTCCTT
CAGAATTGCTAAGTTTTTTGAGTCATGCTGTGTTTAGTAATAGAACTCTTGCTTGCTTTGCTATTTACAC
CACAAAGGAAAAAGCTGCACTGCTATACAAGAAAATTATGGAAAAATATTCTGTAACCTTTATAAGTAGG
CATAACAGTTATAATCATAACATACTGTTTTTTCTTACTCCACACAGGCATAGAGTGTCTGCTATTAATA
ACTATGCTCAAAAATTGTGTACCTTTAGCTTTTTAATTTGTAAAGGGGTTAATAAGGAATATTTGATGTA
TAGTGCCTTGACTAGAGATCATAATCAGCCATACCACATTTGTAGAGGTTTTACTTGCTTTAAAAAACCT
CCCACACCTCCCCCTGAACCTGAAACATAAAATGAATGCAATTGTTGTTGTTAACTTGTTTATTGCAGCT
TATAATGGTTACAAATAAAGCAATAGCATCACAAATTTCACAAATAAAGCATTTTTTTCACTGCATTCTA
GTTGTGGTTTGTCCAAACTCATCAATGTATCTTATCATGTCTGGATCAACTGGATAACTCAAGCTAACCA
AAATCATCCCAAACTTCCCACCCCATACCCTATTACCACTGCCAATTACCTGTGGTTTCATTTACTCTAA
ACCTGTGATTCCTCTGAATTATTTTCATTTTAAAGAAATTGTATTTGTTAAATATGTACTACAAACTTAG
TAGTTGGAAGGGCTAATTCACTCCCAAAGAAGACAAGATATCCTTGATCTGTGGATCTACCACACACAAG
GCTACTTCCCTGATTAGCAGAACTACACACCAGGGCCAGGGGTCAGATATCCACTGACCTTTGGATGGTG
CTACAAGCTAGTACCAGTTGAGCCAGATAAGGTAGAAGAGGCCAATAAAGGAGAGAACACCAGCTTGTTA
CACCCTGTGAGCCTGCATGGGATGGATGACCCGGAGAGAGAAGTGTTAGAGTGGAGGTTTGACAGCCGCC
TAGCATTTCATCACGTGGCCCGAGAGCTGCATCCGGAGTACTTCAAGAACTGCTGATATCGAGCTTGCTA
CAAGGGACTTTCCGCTGGGGACTTTCCAGGGAGGCGTGGCCTGGGCGGGACTGGGGAGTGGCGAGCCCTC
AGATCCTGCATATAAGCAGCTGCTTTTTGCCTGTACTGGGTCTCTCTGGTTAGACCAGATCTGAGCCTGG
GAGCTCTCTGGCTAACTAGGGAACCCACTGCTTAAGCCTCAATAAAGCTTGCCTTGAGTGCTTCAAGTAG
TGTGTGCCCGTCTGTTGTGTGACTCTGGTAACTAGAGATCCCTCAGACCCTTTTAGTCAGTGTGGAAAAT
CTCTAGCAGTGGCGCCCGAACAGGGACTTGAAAGCGAAAGGGAAACCAGAGGAGCTCTCTCGACGCAGGA
CTCGGCTTGCTGAAGCGCGCACGGCAAGAGGCGAGGGGCGGCGACTGGTGAGTACGCCAAAAATTTTGAC
TAGCGGAGGCTAGAAGGAGAGAGATGGGTGCGAGAGCGTCAGTATTAAGCGGGGGAGAATTAGATCGCGA
TGGGAAAAAATTCGGTTAAGGCCAGGGGGAAAGAAAAAATATAAATTAAAACATATAGTATGGGCAAGCA
GGGAGCTAGAACGATTCGCAGTTAATCCTGGCCTGTTAGAAACATCAGAAGGCTGTAGACAAATACTGGG
ACAGCTACAACCATCCCTTCAGACAGGATCAGAAGAACTTAGATCATTATATAATACAGTAGCAACCCTC
TATTGTGTGCATCAAAGGATAGAGATAAAAGACACCAAGGAAGCTTTAGACAAGATAGAGGAAGAGCAAA
ACAAAAGTAAGACCACCGCACAGCAAGCGGCCGCTGATCTTCAGACCTGGAGGAGGAGATATGAGGGACA
ATTGGAGAAGTGAATTATATAAATATAAAGTAGTAAAAATTGAACCATTAGGAGTAGCACCCACCAAGGC
AAAGAGAAGAGTGGTGCAGAGAGAAAAAAGAGCAGTGGGAATAGGAGCTTTGTTCCTTGGGTTCTTGGGA
GCAGCAGGAAGCACTATGGGCGCAGCGTCAATGACGCTGACGGTACAGGCCAGACAATTATTGTCTGGTA
TAGTGCAGCAGCAGAACAATTTGCTGAGGGCTATTGAGGCGCAACAGCATCTGTTGCAACTCACAGTCTG
GGGCATCAAGCAGCTCCAGGCAAGAATCCTGGCTGTGGAAAGATACCTAAAGGATCAACAGCTCCTGGGG
ATTTGGGGTTGCTCTGGAAAACTCATTTGCACCACTGCTGTGCCTTGGAATGCTAGTTGGAGTAATAAAT
CTCTGGAACAGATTTGGAATCACACGACCTGGATGGAGTGGGACAGAGAAATTAACAATTACACAAGCTT
AATACACTCCTTAATTGAAGAATCGCAAAACCAGCAAGAAAAGAATGAACAAGAATTATTGGAATTAGAT
AAATGGGCAAGTTTGTGGAATTGGTTTAACATAACAAATTGGCTGTGGTATATAAAATTATTCATAATGA
TAGTAGGAGGCTTGGTAGGTTTAAGAATAGTTTTTGCTGTACTTTCTATAGTGAATAGAGTTAGGCAGGG
ATATTCACCATTATCGTTTCAGACCCACCTCCCAACCCCGAGGGGACCCGACAGGCCCGAAGGAATAGAA
GAAGAAGGTGGAGAGAGAGACAGAGACAGATCCATTCGATTAGTGAACGGATCTCGACGGTATCGCCGAA
TTCACAAATGGCAGTATTCATCCACAATTTTAAAAGAAAAGGGGGGATTGGGGGGTACAGTGCAGGGGAA
AGAATAGTAGACATAATAGCAACAGACATACAAACTAAAGAATTACAAAAACAAATTACAAAAATTCAAA
ATTTTCGGGTTTATTACAGGGACAGCAGAGATCCACTTTGGCTGATACGCGTCTGCAGCCCCGATAAAAT
AAAAGATTTTATTTAGTCTCCAGAAAAAGGGGGGAATGAAAGACCCCACCTGTAGGTTTGGCAAGCTAGC
TGCAGTAACGCCATTTTGCAAGGCATGGAAAAATACCAAACCAAGAATAGAGAAGTTCAGATCAAGGGCG
GGTACATGAAAATAGCTAACGTTGGGCCAAACAGGATATCTGCGGTGAGCAGTTTCGGCCCCGGCCCGGG
GCCAAGAACAGATGGTCACCGCAGTTTCGGCCCCGGCCCGAGGCCAAGAACAGATGGTCCCCAGATATGG
CCCAACCCTCAGCAGTTTCTTAAGACCCATCAGATGTTTCCAGGCTCCCCCAAGGACCTGAAATGACCCT
GCGCCTTATTTGAATTAACCAATCAGCCTGCTTCTCGCTTCTGTTCGCGCGCTTCTGCTTCCCGAGCTCT
ATAAAAGAGCTCACAACCCCTCACTCGGCGCGCCAGTCCTCCGACAGACTGAGTCGCCCGGGCCGCGGGC
TAGCGCCACCATGAGCGAGCTGATTAAGGAGAACATGCACATGAAGCTGTACATGGAGGGCACCGTGGAC
AACCATCACTTCAAGTGCACATCCGAGGGCGAAGGCAAGCCCTACGAGGGCACCCAGACCATGAGAATCA
AGGTGGTCGAGGGCGGCCCTCTCCCCTTCGCCTTCGACATCCTGGCTACTAGCTTCCTCTACGGCAGCAA
GACCTTCATCAACCACACCCAGGGCATCCCCGACTTCTTCAAGCAGTCCTTCCCTGAGGGCTTCACATGG
GAGAGAGTCACCACATACGAAGACGGGGGCGTGCTGACCGCTACCCAGGACACCAGCCTCCAGGACGGCT
GCCTCATCTACAACGTCAAGATCAGAGGGGTGAACTTCACATCCAACGGCCCTGTGATGCAGAAGAAAAC
ACTCGGCTGGGAGGCCTTCACCGAGACGCTGTACCCCGCTGACGGCGGCCTGGAAGGCAGAAACGACATG
GCCCTGAAGCTCGTGGGCGGGAGCCATCTGATCGCAAACGCCAAGACCACATATAGATCCAAGAAACCCG
CTAAGAACCTCAAGATGCCTGGCGTCTACTATGTGGACTACAGACTGGAAAGAATCAAGGAGGCCAACAA
CGAGACCTACGTCGAGCAGCACGAGGTGGCAGTGGCCAGATACTGCGACCTCCCTAGCAAACTGGGGCAC
AAGCTTAATGGAAGCGGAGCTACTAACTTCAGCCTGCTGAAGCAGGCTGGAGACGTGGAGGAGAACCCTG
GACCTGGATCCACTAGTGCCACCATGGATTATAAGGATGACGATGACAAGCCTCGGATGAAAGATATCCC
CACAAAATCCTCACCAGGTACCGATAACAGCGAAAAGGACGAGGCGGTGATCGAAGAGGACCTGTCTCTG
AATGGACAGCCGTTCTTCACAGATAACACGGATGGTGGAGAGAATGAGGTATCCTGGACTTCTTCTCTCC
TGAGCACATATGTGGGGTGTCAACCACCCGCGATCCCCGTGTGCGAGACCGTGATCGATCTGACGGCACC
AAGCCAGAGCGGTGCCCCAGGCGATGAGCATCTCCCTTGTTCTCTTAACGCCGAGACAAAGTTTCATATT
CCAGACCCAAGCTGGACACTGAGCCATACCCCGCCCCGGGGACCTCATATCAGCCAGCAACTCCCTACCA
GGCGCTCTAAACGTCGGCTGCACCGGAAATTCGAGGAAGAGAGACTGTGTACCAAAGCTAAGCAAGGGGC
CGGGAGACCTGTTCCGGCTTCAGTGGTGAAAGTCGGCAATATTACACCACACTACGGAGAGGAGCTTACT
CGCGGAGATGCAGTGCCCGCTGCTCCCATCACTCCGCCGTATCCAAGGGTGCAGCGTCCTGCTCAACCTA
CGCACGTACTCTTCAGCCCCGTGTTCGTGAGCCTGAAAGCTGAGGTCTGCGACCAAAGCCACAGCCCAAC
CAGGAAACAGGGTCGCTATGGACGAGTTAGTAGCAAGGCCTATACCCGACAACTTCAACAAGCGTTGGAA
GAGAAAGACGCCCAGCTTTGCTTCTTAGCTGCTCGCCTCGAAGCCCACAAAGAGCAAATCATCTTTCTGC
GAGATATGTTGATGCGCATGTGTCAACAACCCGCCAGCCCCACTGATGCTCCTCTGCCACCTTGCTAACT
CGAGACCTAGAAAAACATGGAGCAATCACAAGTAGCAATACAGCAGCTACCAATGCTGATTGTGCCTGGC
TAGAAGCACAAGAGGAGGAGGAGGTGGGTTTTCCAGTCACACCTCAGGTACCTTTAAGACCAATGACTTA
CAAGGCAGCTGTAGATCTTAGCCACTTTTTAAAAGAAAAGGGGGGACTGGAAGGGCTAATTCACTCCCAA
CGAAGACAAAATCGTCGAGAGATGCTGCATATAAGCAGCTGCTTTTTGCTTGTACTGGGTCTCTCTGGTT
AGACCAGATCTGAGCCTGGGAGCTCTCTGGCTAACTAGGGAACCCACTGCTTAAGCCTCAATAAAGCTTG
CCTTGAGTGCTTCAAGTAGTGTGTGCCCGTCTGTTGTGTGACTCTGGTAACTAGAGATCCCTCAGACCCT
TTTAGTCAGTGTGGAAAATCTCTAGCAGTAGTAGTTCATGTCATCTTATTATTCAGTATTTATAACTTGC
AAAGAAATGAATATCAGAGAGTGAGAGGCCTTGACATTATAATAGATTTAGCAGGAATTGAACTAGGAGT
GGAGCACACAGGCAAAGCTGCAGAAGTACTTGGAAGAAGCCACCAGAGATACTCACGATTCTGCACATAC
CTGGCTAATCCCAGATCCTAAGGATTACATTAAGTTTACTAACATTTATATAATGATTTATAGTTTAAAG
TATAAACTTATCTAATTTACTATTCTGACAGATATTAATTAATCCTCAAATATCATAAGAGATGATTACT
ATTATCCCCATTTAACACAAGAGGAAACTGAGAGGGAAAGATGTTGAAGTAATTTTCCCACAATTACAGC
ATCCGTTAGTTACGACTCTATGATCTTCTGACACAAATTCCATTTACTCCTCACCCTATGACTCAGTCGA
ATATATCAAAGTTATGGACATTATGCTAAGTAACAAATTACCCTTTTATATAGTAAATACTGAGTAGATT
GAGAGAAGAAATTGTTTGCAAACCTGAATAGCTTCAAGAAGAAGAGAAGTGAGGATAAGAATAACAGTTG
TCATTTAACAAGTTTTAACAAGTAACTTGGTTAGAAAGGGATTCAAATGCATAAAGCAAGGGATAAATTT
TTCTGGCAACAAGACTATACAATATAACCTTAAATATGACTTCAAATAATTGTTGGAACTTGATAAAACT
AATTAAATATTATTGAAGATTATCAATATTATAAATGTAATTTACTTTTAAAAAGGGAACATAGAAATGT
GTATCATTAGAGTAGAAAACAATCCTTATTATCACAATTTGTCAAAACAAGTTTGTTATTAACACAAGTA
GAATACTGCATTCAATTAAGTTGACTGCAGATTTTGTGTTTTGTTAAAATTAGAAAGAGATAACAACAAT
TTGAATTATTGAAAGTAACATGTAAATAGTTCTACATACGTTCTTTTGACATCTTGTTCAATCATTGATC
GAAGTTCTTTATCTTGGAAGAATTTGTTCCAAAGACTCTGAAATAAGGAAAACAATCTATTATATAGTCT
CACACCTTTGTTTTACTTTTAGTGATTTCAATTTAATAATGTAAATGGTTAAAATTTATTCTTCTCTGAG
ATCATTTCACATTGCAGATAGAAAACCTGAGACTGGGGTAATTTTTATTAAAATCTAATTTAATCTCAGA
AACACATCTTTATTCTAACATCAATTTTTCCAGTTTGATATTATCATATAAAGTCAGCCTTCCTCATCTG
CAGGTTCCACAACAAAAATCCAACCAACTGTGGATCAAAAATATTGGGAAAAAATTAAAAATAGCAATAC
AACAATAAAAAAATACAAATCAGAAAAACAGCACAGTATAACAACTTTATTTAGCATTTACAATCTATTA
GGTATTATAAGTAATCTAGCCAGATCCTCTACGCCGGACGCATCGTGGCCGGCATCACCGGCGCCACAGG
TGCGGTTGCTGGCGCCTATATCGCCGACATCACCGATGGGGAAGATCGGGCTCGCCACTTCGGGCTCATG
AGCGCTTGTTTCGGCGTGGGTATGGTGGCAGGCCCCGTGGCCGGGGGACTGTTGGGCGCCATCTCCTTGC
ATGCACCATTCCTTGCGGCGGCGGTGCTCAACGGCCTCAACCTACTACTGGGCTGCTTCCTAATGCAGGA
GTCGCATAAGGGAGAGCGTCGAATGGTGCACTCTCAGTACAATCTGCTCTGATGCCGCATAGTTAAGCCA
GCCCCGACACCCGCCAACACCCGCTGACGCGCCCTGACGGGCTTGTCTGCTCCCGGCATCCGCTTACAGA
CAAGCTGTGACCGTCTCCGGGAGCTGCATGTGTCAGAGGTTTTCACCGTCATCACCGAAACGCGCGAGAC
GAAAGGGCCTCGTGATACGCCTATTTTTATAGGTTAATGTCATGATAATAATGGTTTCTTAGACGTCAGG
TGGCACTTTTCGGGGAAATGTGCGCGGAACCCCTATTTGTTTATTTTTCTAAATACATTCAAATATGTAT
CCGCTCATGAGACAATAACCCTGATAAATGCTTCAATAATATTGAAAAAGGAAGAGTATGAGTATTCAAC
ATTTCCGTGTCGCCCTTATTCCCTTTTTTGCGGCATTTTGCCTTCCTGTTTTTGCTCACCCAGAAACGCT
GGTGAAAGTAAAAGATGCTGAAGATCAGTTGGGTGCACGAGTGGGTTACATCGAACTGGATCTCAACAGC
GGTAAGATCCTTGAGAGTTTTCGCCCCGAAGAACGTTTTCCAATGATGAGCACTTTTAAAGTTCTGCTAT
GTGGCGCGGTATTATCCCGTATTGACGCCGGGCAAGAGCAACTCGGTCGCCGCATACACTATTCTCAGAA
TGACTTGGTTGAGTACTCACCAGTCACAGAAAAGCATCTTACGGATGGCATGACAGTAAGAGAATTATGC
AGTGCTGCCATAACCATGAGTGATAACACTGCGGCCAACTTACTTCTGACAACGATCGGAGGACCGAAGG
AGCTAACCGCTTTTTTGCACAACATGGGGGATCATGTAACTCGCCTTGATCGTTGGGAACCGGAGCTGAA
TGAAGCCATACCAAACGACGAGCGTGACACCACGATGCCTGTAGCAATGGCAACAACGTTGCGCAAACTA
TTAACTGGCGAACTACTTACTCTAGCTTCCCGGCAACAATTAATAGACTGGATGGAGGCGGATAAAGTTG
CAGGACCACTTCTGCGCTCGGCCCTTCCGGCTGGCTGGTTTATTGCTGATAAATCTGGAGCCGGTGAGCG
TGGGTCTCGCGGTATCATTGCAGCACTGGGGCCAGATGGTAAGCCCTCCCGTATCGTAGTTATCTACACG
ACGGGGAGTCAGGCAACTATGGATGAACGAAATAGACAGATCGCTGAGATAGGTGCCTCACTGATTAAGC
ATTGGTAACTGTCAGACCAAGTTTACTCATATATACTTTAGATTGATTTAAAACTTCATTTTTAATTTAA
AAGGATCTAGGTGAAGATCCTTTTTGATAATCTCATGACCAAAATCCCTTAACGTGAGTTTTCGTTCCAC
TGAGCGTCAGACCCCGTAGAAAAGATCAAAGGATCTTCTTGAGATCCTTTTTTTCTGCGCGTAATCTGCT
GCTTGCAAACAAAAAAACCACCGCTACCAGCGGTGGTTTGTTTGCCGGATCAAGAGCTACCAACTCTTTT
TCCGAAGGTAACTGGCTTCAGCAGAGCGCAGATACCAAATACTGTTCTTCTAGTGTAGCCGTAGTTAGGC
CACCACTTCAAGAACTCTGTAGCACCGCCTACATACCTCGCTCTGCTAATCCTGTTACCAGTGGCTGCTG
CCAGTGGCGATAAGTCGTGTCTTACCGGGTTGGACTCAAGACGATAGTTACCGGATAAGGCGCAGCGGTC
GGGCTGAACGGGGGGTTCGTGCACACAGCCCAGCTTGGAGCGAACGACCTACACCGAACTGAGATACCTA
CAGCGTGAGCTATGAGAAAGCGCCACGCTTCCCGAAGGGAGAAAGGCGGACAGGTATCCGGTAAGCGGCA
GGGTCGGAACAGGAGAGCGCACGAGGGAGCTTCCAGGGGGAAACGCCTGGTATCTTTATAGTCCTGTCGG
GTTTCGCCACCTCTGACTTGAGCGTCGATTTTTGTGATGCTCGTCAGGGGGGCGGAGCCTATGGAAAAAC
GCCAGCAACGCGGCCTTTTTACGGTTCCTGGCCTTTTGCTGGCCTTTTGCTCACATGTTCTTTCCTGCGT
TATCCCCTGATTCTGTGGATAACCGTATTACCGCCTTTGAGTGAGCTGATACCGCTCGCCGCAGCCGAAC
GACCGAGCGCAGCGAGTCAGTGAGCGAGGAAGCGGAAGAGCGCCCAATACGCAAACCGCCTCTCCCCGCG
CGTTGGCCGATTCATTAATGCAGCTGTGGAATGTGTGTCAGTTAGGGTGTGGAAAGTCCCCAGGCTCCCC
AGCAGGCAGAAGTATGCAAAGCATGCATCTCAATTAGTCAGCAACCAGGTGTGGAAAGTCCCCAGGCTCC
CCAGCAGGCAGAAGTATGCAAAGCATGCATCTCAATTAGTCAGCAACCATAGTCCCGCCCCTAACTCCGC
CCATCCCGCCCCTAACTCCGCCCAGTTCCGCCCATTCTCCGCCCCATGGCTGACTAATTTTTTTTATTTA
TGCAGAGGCCGAGGCCGCCTCGGCCTCTGAGCTATTCCAGAAGTAGTGAGGAGGCTTTTTTGGAGGCCTA
GGCTTTTGCAAAAAGCTTGGACACAAGACAGGCTTGCGAGATATGTTTGAGAATACCACTTTATCCCGCG
TCAGGGAGAGGCAGTGCGTAAAAAGACGCGGACTCATGTGAAATACTGGTTTTTAGTGCGCCAGATCTCT
ATAATCTCGCGCAACCTATTTTCCCCTCGAACACTTTTTAAGCCGTAGATAAACAGGCTGGGACACTTCA
CATGAGCGAAAAATACATCGTCACCTGGGACATGTTGCAGATCCATGCACGTAAACTCGCAAGCCGACTG
ATGCCTTCTGAACAATGGAAAGGCATTATTGCCGTAAGCCGTGGCGGTCTGTACCGGGTGCGTTACTGGC
GCGTGAACTGGGTATTCGTCATGTCGATACCGTTTGTATTTCCAGCTACGATCACGACAACCAGCGCGAG
CTTAAAGTGCTGAAACGCGCAGAAGGCGATGGCGAAGGCTTCATCGTTATTGATGACCTGGTGGATACCG
GTGGTACTGCGGTTGCGATTCGTGAAATGTATCCAAAAGCGCACTTTGTCACCATCTTCGCAAAACCGGC
TGGTCGTCCGCTGGTTGATGACTATGTTGTTGATATCCCGCAAGATACCTGGATTGAACAGCCGTGGGAT
ATGGGCGTCGTATTCGTCCCGCCAATCTCCGGTCGCTAATCTTTTCAACGCCTGGCACTGCCGGGCGTTG
TTCTTTTTAACTTCAGGCGGGTTACAATAGTTTCCAGTAAGTATTCTGGAGGCTGCATCCATGACACAGG
CAAACCTGAGCGAAACCCTGTTCAAACCCCGCTTTAAACATCCTGAAACCTCGACGCTAGTCCGCCGCTT
TAATCACGGCGCACAACCGCCTGTGCAGTCGGCCCTTGATGGTAAAACCATCCCTCACTGGTATCGCATG
ATTAACCGTCTGATGTGGATCTGGCGCGGCATTGACCCACGCGAAATCCTCGACGTCCAGGCACGTATTG
TGATGAGCGATGCCGAACGTACCGACGATGATTTATACGATACGGTGATTGGCTACCGTGGCGGCAACTG
GATTTATGAGTGGGCCCCGGATCTTTGTGAAGGAACCTTACTTCTGTGGTGTG
Features (pLannotate 1.2.2; 31 found; start..end, strand, type, name):
     43..108     +  intron         small t intron: SV40 (simian virus 40) small t antigen intron
    238..258     +  CDS            SV40 NLS: nuclear localization signal of SV40 (simian virus 40) large T antigen
    577..660     +  CDS            large T antigen (fragment): large T antigen from SV40 (simian virus 40)
    683..817     +  polyA_signal   SV40 poly(A) signal: SV40 polyadenylation signal
    984..1313    +  CDS            nef (fragment): NEF_HV1BR - Experimental evidence at protein level: Swiss-Prot protein existence level 1. Extracellular Nef protein targets CD4(+) T-lymphocytes for apoptosis by interacting with CXCR4 surface receptors (PubMed:14990729). From Human immunodeficiency virus type 1 group M subtype B (isolate BRU/LAI) (HIV-1).
   1361..1618    +  LTR            5' LTR (truncated): truncated 5' long terminal repeat (LTR) from HIV-1
   1665..1790    +  misc_feature   HIV-1 Ψ: packaging signal of human immunodeficiency virus type 1
   1774..2137    +  CDS            HIV-1 gag (fragment): gag protein from human immunodeficiency virus 1; gag
   2283..2516    +  misc_feature   RRE: The Rev response element (RRE) of HIV-1 allows for Rev-dependent mRNA export from the nucleus to the cytoplasm.
   2893..2993    +  CDS            Rev (fragment): human immunodeficiency virus 1 (HIV-1) Rev protein; rev; enhances nuclear export of unspliced and incompletely spliced viral mRNAs
   3038..3155    +  misc_feature   cPPT/CTS: central polypurine tract and central termination sequence of HIV-1
   3295..3702    +  promoter       SFFV promoter: spleen focus-forming virus long terminal repeat (LTR) promoter
   3721..4419    +  CDS            TagBFP: TagBFP is a basic (constitutively fluorescent) blue fluorescent protein published in 2008, derived from Entacmaea quadricolor. It is reported to be a very rapidly-maturing monomer with very low acid sensitivity.
   4513..4530    +  CDS            3xFLAG (fragment): three tandem FLAG® epitope tags, followed by an enterokinase cleavage site
   4531..5385    +  CDS            K8: KBZIP_HHV8P - Experimental evidence at protein level: Swiss-Prot protein existence level 1. Plays a role in viral gene regulation and seems to be essential for KSHV reactivation. Disrupts host G1 cell cycle control thus allowing viral transcription and translation to proceed at the early stages of infection. Catalyzes its own SUMO modification as well as that of its interacting partners such as host TP53 AND RB1. From Human herpesvirus 8 type P (isolate GK18) (HHV-8) (Kaposi's sarcoma-associated herpesvirus).
   5388..5576    +  CDS            nef (fragment): NEF_HV1Z2 - Experimental evidence at protein level: Swiss-Prot protein existence level 1. Extracellular Nef protein targets CD4(+) T-lymphocytes for apoptosis by interacting with CXCR4 surface receptors. From Human immunodeficiency virus type 1 group M subtype D (isolate Z2/CDC-Z34) (HIV-1).
   5578..5609    +  LTR            3' LTR (ΔU3) (fragment): self-inactivating 3' long terminal repeat (LTR) from HIV-1
   5657..5837    +  LTR            5' LTR (truncated): truncated 5' long terminal repeat (LTR) from HIV-1
   6799..6897    -  CDS            TBC1D5 (fragment): TBCD5_HUMAN - Also known as KIAA0210. Experimental evidence at protein level: Swiss-Prot protein existence level 1. May act as a GTPase-activating protein (GAP) for Rab family protein(s). May act as a GAP for RAB7A. Can displace RAB7A and retromer CSC subcomplex from the endosomal membrane to the cytosol; at least retromer displacement seems to require its catalytic activity (PubMed:19531583, PubMed:20923837). Required for retrograde transport of cargo proteins from endosomes to the trans-Golgi network (TGN); the function seems to require its catalytic activity. Involved in regulation of autop
   7303..7582    +  CDS            TcR (fragment): tetracycline efflux protein; tet; confers resistance to tetracycline
   7583..7631    -  misc_feature   bom (fragment): basis of mobility region from pBR322
   7733..7768    -  CDS            rop (fragment): Rop protein, which maintains plasmids at low copy number; rop
   7863..7967    +  promoter       AmpR promoter: bla
   7968..8828    +  CDS            AmpR: β-lactamase; bla; confers resistance to ampicillin, carbenicillin, and related antibiotics
   8999..9587    +  rep_origin     ori: high-copy-number ColE1/pMB1/pBR322/pUC origin of replication
   9770..9826    +  CDS            lacI (fragment): lac repressor; lacI; The lac repressor binds to the lac operator to inhibit transcription in E. coli. This inhibition can be relieved by adding lactose or isopropyl-β-D-thiogalactopyranoside (IPTG).
   9833..10162   +  promoter       SV40 promoter: SV40 enhancer and early promoter
  10362..10481   +  CDS            gpt (fragment): XGPT_ECOLI - Also known as gpp, gxu. Experimental evidence at protein level: Swiss-Prot protein existence level 1. Purine salvage pathway enzyme that catalyzes the transfer of the ribosyl-5-phosphate group from 5-phospho-alpha-D-ribose 1- diphosphate (PRPP) to the N9 position of the 6-oxopurines guanine and xanthine to form the corresponding ribonucleotides GMP (guanosine 5'- monophosphate) and XMP (xanthosine 5'-monophosphate), with the release of PPi. To a lesser extent, also acts on hypoxanthine (PubMed:9100006, PubMed:3886014). Does not ribophosphorylate adenine (PubMed:3886014). From Esch
  10481..10816   +  CDS            gpt (fragment): XGPT_ECOLI - Also known as gpp, gxu. Experimental evidence at protein level: Swiss-Prot protein existence level 1. Purine salvage pathway enzyme that catalyzes the transfer of the ribosyl-5-phosphate group from 5-phospho-alpha-D-ribose 1- diphosphate (PRPP) to the N9 position of the 6-oxopurines guanine and xanthine to form the corresponding ribonucleotides GMP (guanosine 5'- monophosphate) and XMP (xanthosine 5'-monophosphate), with the release of PPi. To a lesser extent, also acts on hypoxanthine (PubMed:9100006, PubMed:3886014). Does not ribophosphorylate adenine (PubMed:3886014). From Esch
  10911..11216   +  CDS            frsA (fragment): FRSA_ECOLI - Also known as yafA. Experimental evidence at protein level: Swiss-Prot protein existence level 1. Catalyzes the hydrolysis of esters (PubMed:15808744). Displays esterase activity toward pNP-butyrate (PubMed:15808744). May stimulate mixed-acid fermentation by acting as a fermentation/respiration switch that down-regulates respiration and up- regulates fermentation rates (PubMed:15169777). From Escherichia coli (strain K12).
  11220..41      +  CDS            small t antigen (fragment) (across the origin): SV40 (simian virus 40) small t antigen
