[The description below was written by a language model from this plasmid's Addgene catalogue record and pLannotate feature annotations shown in this document.]
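Description:
pTRIP-SFFV-tagBFP-2A-FLAG-coK8 is an HIV-1-derived lentiviral transfer vector, about 11.3 kb, built on the pTRIP-SFFV-tagBFP-2A backbone. It is propagated in E. coli by a high-copy ColE1/pUC-type origin and selected with ampicillin through the β-lactamase gene. The recorded host is a recombination-deficient "stable" strain, a common choice for plasmids carrying repeated LTR sequences. The viral portion contains a 5' LTR, the Ψ packaging signal with an adjoining gag fragment, the Rev response element for Rev-dependent nuclear export of the genomic RNA, and the cPPT/CTS central flap that aids nuclear import. It ends in a ΔU3 self-inactivating 3' LTR, so the integrated provirus lacks LTR promoter activity. Outside the viral cassette, the annotation finds remnants of older backbones. These include an SV40 promoter with gpt fragments, SV40 small t intron and polyadenylation sequences, and fragments of tetracycline resistance, rop and bom. A few short hits to unrelated genes are probably annotation artefacts or carried-over flanking sequence.

Expression is driven by the spleen focus-forming virus LTR promoter, which is strong in many cell types, including haematopoietic cells. A single open reading frame encodes TagBFP, a 2A self-cleaving peptide (named in the construct title but not separately annotated), and an N-terminally FLAG-tagged, codon-optimized K8. K8 is the K-bZIP protein of Kaposi's sarcoma-associated herpesvirus, which is implicated in viral gene regulation and reactivation. The 2A element yields separate BFP and FLAG-K8 proteins from one transcript, so blue fluorescence marks transduced cells and the FLAG epitope allows detection of K8. The vector is intended for lentiviral expression of K8. The associated study examined viral proteins that trigger centromeric DNA amplification and nuclear cGAS activation.
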