Addgene plasmid #235542: pTRIP-SFFV-tagBFP-2A-FLAG-coK8
Purpose: To express tagBFP-2A-FLAG-coK8 (co = codon-optimized)
Depositing lab: Nicolas Manel. Depositing organization: Institut Curie. Publication: Centromeric DNA amplification triggered by viral proteins activates nuclear cGAS. Lahaye X, Tran Van P, Chakraborty C, Shmakova A, Cao NTB, Ferran H, Ait-Mohamed O, Maurin M, Waterfall JJ, Kaufer BB, Fischer P, Hennig T, Dolken L, Lomonte P, Fachinetti D, Manel N. Cell. 2025 May 29:S0092-8674(25)00556-2. doi: 10.1016/j.cell.2025.05.008. PubMed 40460826.
Backbone
  Vector backbone: pTRIP-SFFV-tagBFP-2A
  Vector type: Lentiviral
Growth in bacteria
  Bacterial resistance: Ampicillin, 100 μg/mL
  Growth temperature: 30°C
  Growth strain: NEB Stable
  Copy number: High Copy
Gene/Insert
  Gene/Insert name: K8
  Species: Kaposi's sarcoma-associated herpesvirus (KSHV)
  Tag / fusion protein: FLAG (N terminal on insert)
  Cloning method: Restriction Enzyme; 5′ cloning site Unknown (unknown if destroyed)
Terms and licenses: Academic/Nonprofit Terms; Industry Terms: Not Available to Industry
How to cite: pTRIP-SFFV-tagBFP-2A-FLAG-coK8 was a gift from Nicolas Manel (Addgene plasmid # 235542 ; http://n2t.net/addgene:235542 ; RRID:Addgene_235542)
